Addgene plasmid #220159: MarA-GFP
Purpose: To track the natural MarA promoter's transcriptional dynamics
Depositing lab: Andre Sanches Ribeiro. Depositing organization: Tampere University. Publication: A library of reporters of the global regulators of gene expression in Escherichia coli. Dash S, Jagadeesan R, Baptista ISC, Chauhan V, Kandavalli V, Oliveira SMD, Ribeiro AS. mSystems. 2024 Jun 18;9(6):e0006524. doi: 10.1128/msystems.00065-24. Epub 2024 Apr 30. PubMed 38687030.
Backbone
  Vector backbone: pBAC (Addgene Plasmid #13423)
  Vector type: Bacterial Expression
Growth in bacteria
  Bacterial resistance: Chloramphenicol, 25 μg/mL
  Growth temperature: 37°C
  Growth strain: DH5alpha
  Copy number: Low Copy
Gene/Insert
  Gene/Insert name: MarA promoter only
  Species: Escherichia coli
  Cloning method: Gene Synthesis
Terms and licenses: Academic/Nonprofit Terms; Industry Terms: Not Available to Industry
Depositor comments: Please visit https://www.biorxiv.org/content/10.1101/2023.11.28.568972v1 for bioRxiv preprint.
How to cite: MarA-GFP was a gift from Andre Sanches Ribeiro (Addgene plasmid # 220159 ; http://n2t.net/addgene:220159 ; RRID:Addgene_220159)
