[The description below was written by a language model from this plasmid's Addgene catalogue record and pLannotate feature annotations shown in this document.]
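Description:
MarA-GFP is a low-copy bacterial reporter plasmid built on a pBAC backbone, designed to follow the transcriptional activity of the native Escherichia coli marA promoter in living cells. The 7.6 kb sequence carries the replication and maintenance machinery of the F plasmid. This includes the repE initiator gene with ori2 (oriS), the incC incompatibility region, an annotated oriV, the sopA and sopB partitioning genes, a fragment of the sopC centromere-like site, and a fragment of the resD resolvase gene. Together these elements keep the plasmid at very low copy number and ensure it is stably passed on at cell division, so promoter activity is read out at a gene dosage close to that of the chromosome. Selection is by chloramphenicol, through a cat gene driven by its own promoter.

According to the record, the insert consists of the marA promoter alone, made by gene synthesis, without the MarA coding sequence. The promoter itself is not annotated in the feature table. It presumably lies in the unannotated stretch upstream of the reverse-strand fluorescent protein gene, between that gene and the rrnB T1 terminator, which would shield the cassette from read-through transcription. The automated annotation labels the reporter ORF hfriFP, whereas the plasmid name indicates GFP, so the exact fluorescent protein variant cannot be confirmed from the record. The lambda t0 terminator ends the reporter transcript, and a short tet promoter fragment is also detected nearby. The construct is one member of a reporter library for the global regulators of gene expression in E. coli. Fluorescence serves as a proxy for marA promoter dynamics, for example in time-resolved measurements.
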