Features (pLannotate 1.2.2; 14 found; start..end, strand, type, name):
    193..443     -  misc_feature   incC: incC; incompatibility region of the bacterial F plasmid
    446..1201    -  CDS            repE: replication initiation protein for the bacterial F plasmid; repE
   1292..1511    -  rep_origin     ori2: secondary origin of replication for the bacterial F plasmid; also known as oriS
   1587..2201    -  rep_origin     oriV: origin of replication for the bacterial F plasmid
   2599..2943    -  CDS            resD (fragment): REDF_ECOLI - Also known as D. Protein inferred from homology: Swiss-Prot protein existence level 3. Acts as a repressor of transcription and as a site-specific resolvase that cleaves at the RfsF site. From Escherichia coli (strain K12).
   3059..3161    +  promoter       cat promoter: promoter of the E. coli cat gene encoding chloramphenicol acetyltransferase
   3162..3818    +  CDS            cat: CAT_ECOLX - Experimental evidence at protein level: Swiss-Prot protein existence level 1. This enzyme is an effector of chloramphenicol resistance in bacteria. From Escherichia coli. This protein is used as a marker in many commonly used cloning vectors, such as pACYC184.
   3906..3923    -  promoter       tet promoter (fragment): E. coli promoter for tetracycline efflux protein gene
   3956..4050    -  terminator     lambda t0 terminator: transcription terminator from phage lambda
   4113..4826    -  CDS            hfriFP: hfriFP is a fluorescent protein published in 2013, derived from Herbaspirillum frisingense.
   5124..5210    +  terminator     rrnB T1 terminator: Escherichia coli rrnB; transcription terminator T1 from the E. coli rrnB gene
   5272..5295    -  misc_feature   sopC (fragment): sopC; centromere-like partitioning region of the bacterial F plasmid
   5371..6339    -  CDS            sopB: SOPB_ECOLI - Also known as B. Experimental evidence at protein level: Swiss-Prot protein existence level 1. Control of plasmid partitioning; required to recognize the cis-acting. Binds specifically with the DNA segment containing the sopC region. SopB is trans-acting. From Escherichia coli (strain K12).
   6339..7514    -  CDS            sopA: partitioning protein for the bacterial F plasmid; sopA
>Addgene plasmid #220159 | MarA-GFP | addgene full sequence | sequence record 439541 | Addgene NGS Result
GCACATACCTCAGTCACTTATTATCACTAGCGCTCGCCGCAGCCGTGTAACCGAGCATAGCGAGCGAACT
GGCGAGGAAGCAAAGAAGAACTGTTCTGTCAGATAGCTCTTACGCTCAGCGCAAGAAGAAATATCCACCG
TGGGAAAAACTCCAGGTAGAGGTACACACGCGGATAGCCAATTCAGAGTAATAAACTGTGATAATCAACC
CTCATCAATGATGACGAACTAACCCCCGATATCAAGTCACATGACGAAGGGAAAGAGAAGGAAATCAACT
GTGACAAACTGCCCTCAAATTTGGCTTCCTTAAAAATTACAGTTCAAAAAGTATGAGAAAATCCATGCAG
GCTGAAGGAAACAGCAAAACTGTGACAAATTACCCTCAGTAGGTCAGAACAAATGTGACGAACCACCCTC
AAATCTGTGACAGATAACCCTCAGACTATCCTGTCGTCATGGAAGTGATATCGCGGAAGGAAAATACGAT
ATGAGTCGTCTGGCGGCCTTTCTTTTTCTCAATGTATGAGAGGCGCATTGGAGTTCTGCTGTTGATCTCA
TTAACACAGACCTGCAGGAAGCGGCGGCGGAAGTCAGGCATACGCTGGTAACTTTGAGGCAGCTGGTAAC
GCTCTATGATCCAGTCGATTTTCAGAGAGACGATGCCTGAGCCATCCGGCTTACGATACTGACACAGGGA
TTCGTATAAACGCATGGCATACGGATTGGTGATTTCTTTTGTTTCACTAAGCCGAAACTGCGTAAACCGG
TTCTGTAACCCGATAAAGAAGGGAATGAGATATGGGTTGATATGTACACTGTAAAGCCCTCTGGATGGAC
TGTGCGCACGTTTGATAAACCAAGGAAAAGATTCATAGCCTTTTTCATCGCCGGCATCCTCTTCAGGGCG
ATAAAAAACCACTTCCTTCCCCGCGAAACTCTTCAATGCCTGCCGTATATCCTTACTGGCTTCCGCAGAG
GTCAATCCGAATATTTCAGCATATTTAGCAACATGGATCTCGCAGATACCGTCATGTTCCTGTAGGGTGC
CATCAGATTTTCTGATCTGGTCAACGAACAGATACAGCATACGTTTTTGATCCCGGGAGAGACTATATGC
CGCCTCAGTGAGGTCGTTTGACTGGACGATTCGCGGGCTATTTTTACGTTTCTTGTGATTGATAACCGCT
GTTTCCGCCATGACAGATCCATGTGAAGTGTGACAAGTTTTTAGATTGTCACACTAAATAAAAAAGAGTC
AATAAGCAGGGATAACTTTGTGAAAAAACAGCTTCTTCTGAGGGCAATTTGTCACAGGGTTAAGGGCAAT
TTGTCACAGACAGGACTGTCATTTGAGGGTGATTTGTCACACTGAAAGGGCAATTTGTCACAACACCTTC
TCTAGAACCAGCATGGATAAAGGCCTACAAGGCGCTCTAAAAAAGAAGATCTAAAAACTATAAAAAAAAT
AATTATAAAAATATCCCCGTGGATAAGTGGATAACCCCAAGGGAAGTTTTTTCAGGCATCGTGTGTAAGC
AGAATATATAAGTGCTGTTCCCTGGTGCTTCCTCGCTCACTCGACCGGGAGGGTTCGAGAAGGGGGGGCA
CCCCCCTTCGGCGTGCGCGGTCACGCGCACAGGGCGCAGCCCTGGTTAAAAACAAGGTTTATAAATATTG
GTTTAAAAGCAGGTTAAAAGACAGGTTAGCGGTGGCCGAAAAACGGGCGGAAACCCTTGCAAATGCTGGA
TTTTCTGCCTGTGGACAGCCCCTCAAATGTCAATAGGTGCGCCCCTCATCTGTCAGCACTCTGCCCCTCA
AGTGTCAAGGATCGCGCCCCTCATCTGTCAGTAGTCGCGCCCCTCAAGTGTCAATACCGCAGGGCACTTA
TCCCCAGGCTTGTCCACATCATCTGTGGGAAACTCGCGTAAAATCAGGCGTTTTCGCCGATTTGCGAGGC
TGGCCAGCTCCACGTCGCCGGCCGAAATCGAGCCTGCCCCTCATCTGTCAACGCCGCGCCGGGTGAGTCG
GCCCCTCAAGTGTCAACGTCCGCCCCTCATCTGTCAGTGAGGGCCAAGTTTTCCGCGAGGTATCCACAAC
GCCGGCGGCCGGCCGCGGTGTCTCGCACACGGCTTCGACGGCGTTTCTGGCGCGTTTGCAGGGCCATAGA
CGGCCGCCAGCCCAGCGGCGAGGGCAACCAGCCGAGGGCTTCGCCCTGTCGCTCGACTGCGGCGAGCACT
ACTGGCTGTAAAAGGACAGACCACATCATGGTTCTGTGTTCATTAGGTTGTTCTGTCCATTGCTGACATA
ATCCGCTCCACTTCAACGTAACACCGCACGAAGATTTCTATTGTTCCTGAAGGCATATTCAAATCGTTTT
CGTTACCGCTTGCTGGCATCATGACAGAACACTACTTCCTATAAACGCTACACAGGCTCCTGAGATTAAT
AATGCGGATCTCTACGATAATGGGAGATTTTCCCGACTGTTTCGTTCGCTTCTCAGTGGATAACAGCCAG
CTTCTCTGTTTAACAGACAAAAACAGCATATCCACTCAGTTCCACATTTCCATATAAAGGCCAAGGCATT
TATTCTCAGGATAATTGTTTCAGCATCGCAACCGCATCAGACTCCGGCATCGCAAACTGCACCCGGTGCC
GGGCAGCCACATCCAGCGCAAAAACCTTCGTGTAGACTTCCGTTGAACTGATGGACTTATGTCCCATCAG
GCTTTGCAGAACTTTCAGCGGTATACCGGCATACAGCATGTGCATCGCATAGGAATGGCGGAACGTATGT
GGTGTGACCGGAACAGAGAACGTCACACCGTCAGCAGCAGCGGCGGCAACCGCCTCCCCAATCCAGGTCC
TGACCGTTCTGTCCGTCACTTCCCAGATCCGCGCTTTCTCTGTCCTTCCTGTGCGACGGTTACGCCGCTC
CATGAGCTTATCGCGAATAAATACCTGTGACGGAAGATCACTTCGCAGAATAAATAAATCCTGGTGTCCC
TGTTGATACCGGGAAGCCCTGGGCCAACTTTTGGCGAAAATGAGACGTTGATCGGCACGTAAGAGGTTCC
AACTTTCACCATAATGAAATAAGATCACTACCGGGCGTATTTTTTGAGTTATCGAGATTTTCAGGAGCTA
AGGAAGCTAAAATGGAGAAAAAAATCACTGGATATACCACCGTTGATATATCCCAATGGCATCGTAAAGA
ACATTTTGAGGCATTTCAGTCAGTTGCTCAATGTACCTATAACCAGACCGTTCAGCTGGATATTACGGCC
TTTTTAAAGACCGTAAAGAAAAATAAGCACAAGTTTTATCCGGCCTTTATTCACATTCTTGCCCGCCTGA
TGAATGCTCATCCGGAATTTCGTATGGCAATGAAAGACGGTGAGCTGGTGATATGGGATAGTGTTCACCC
TTGTTACACCGTTTTCCATGAGCAAACTGAAACGTTTTCATCGCTCTGGAGTGAATACCACGACGATTTC
CGGCAGTTTCTACACATATATTCGCAAGATGTGGCGTGTTACGGTGAAAACCTGGCCTATTTCCCTAAAG
GGTTTATTGAGAATATGTTTTTCGTCTCAGCCAATCCCTGGGTGAGTTTCACCAGTTTTGATTTAAACGT
GGCCAATATGGACAACTTCTTCGCCCCCGTTTTCACGATGGGCAAATATTATACGCAAGGCGACAAGGTG
CTGATGCCGCTGGCGATTCAGGTTCATCATGCCGTTTGTGATGGCTTCCATGTCGGCAGAATGCTTAATG
AATTACAACAGTACTGCGATGAGTGGCAGGGCGGGGCGTAATTTTTTTAAGGCAGTTATTGGTGCCCTTA
AACGCCTGGTTGCTACGCCTGAATAAGTGATAATAAGCGGATGAATGGCAGAAATTCGATGATAAGCTGT
CAAACATGAGAATTGGTCTCGACGAGTATGCTTGGATTCTCACCAATAAAAAACGCCCGGCGGCAACCGA
GCGTTCTGAACAAATCCAGATGGAGTTCTGAGGTCATTACTGGATCTATCAACAGGAGTCCAAGCGACGT
CTGTGCAAGTACTACTGTTCTGCAGTCACTTGAATTCGATACCCAGCTGTTATTTGTATAGTTCATCCAT
GCCATGTGTAATCCCAGCAGCGGTTACAAACTCAAGAAGGACCATGTGGTCTCTCTTTTCGTTGGGATCT
TTCGAAAGGGCAGATTGTGTGGACAGGTAATGGTTGTCTGGTAAAAGGACAGGGCCATCGCCAATCGGAG
TATTTTGTTGATAATGGTCTGCTAGTTGAACGCTTCCATCTTCAATGTTGTGTCTAATTTTGAAGTTAAC
TTTGATTCCATTCTTTTGTTTGTCTGCCATGATGTATACATTGTGTGAGTTATAGTTGTATTCCAATTTG
TGTCCAAGAATGTTTCCATCTTCTTTAAAATCAATACCTTTTAACTCGATTCTATTAACAAGGGTATCAC
CTTCAAACTTGACTTCAGCACGTGTCTTGTAGTTCCCGTCATCTTTGAAAAATATAGTTCTTTCCTGTAC
GTAACCTTCGGGCATGGCACTCTTGAAAAAGTCATGCTGTTTCATGTGATCTGGGTATCTCGCAAAGCAT
TGAACACCATAACCGAAAGTAGTGACAAGTGTTGGCCACGGAACAGGTAGTTTTCCAGTAGTGCAAATAA
ATTTAAGGGTAAGTTTTCCGTATGTTGCATCACCTTCACCCTCTCCACTGACAGAAAATTTGTGCCCATT
AACATCACCATCTAATTCAACAAGAATTGGGACAACTCCAGTGAAAAGTTCTTCTCCTTTACGCATATTA
TACCTCCTTAATTTAGTGTCATCTACAACTGGCATATTAGTTGCCCTGGCAAGTAATTAGTTGCAGGGGA
TAATATTGCCCAGGCAAGTATAAGTCAAATGAATGAATTGACCGATGCCACGTTTTGCTAAATCGGTTCA
AGTTTTGTTCAATGCGATGCAAGGCTAGCTAAAGAGTGACACTTTATCCTTGTTTACCCCTTATACTTTT
CGCTGATAACCCAGATACACAGGATAACAACCACCACCTAGGGACCGTCTCGAGAGAATCAATATTAATC
CAACGCGTGGCATCAAATAAAACGAAAGGCTCAGTCGAAAGACTGGGCCTTTCGTTTTATCTGTTGTTTG
TCGGTGAACGCTCTCCTGAGTAGGACAAATCCGCCGCCCTAGACTTAGGCGTTCGGCTGCGGCGAGCGGT
ATCAGCTCACTCAAAGAAGTGGGGCCCAGAGAGAATATTCAGGCCAGTTATGCTTTCTGGCCTGTAACAA
AGGACATTAAGTAAAGACAGATAAACGTAGACTAAAACGTGGTCGCATCAGGGTGCTGGCTTTTCAAGTT
CCTTAAGAATGGCCTCAATTTTCTCTATACACTCAGTTGGAACACGGGACCTGTCCAGGTTAAGCACCAT
TTTATCGCCCTTATACAATACTGTCGCTCCAGGAGCAAACTGATGTCGTGAGCTTAAACTAGTTCTTGAT
GCAGATGACGTTTTAAGCACAGAAGTTAAAAGAGTGATAACTTCTTCAGCTTCAAATATCACCCCAGCTT
TTTTCTGCTCATGAAGGTTAGATGCCTGCTGCTTAAGTAATTCCTCTTTATCTGTAAAGGCTTTTTGAAG
TGCATCACCTGACCGGGCAGATAGTTCACCGGGGTGAGAAAAAAGAGCAACAACTGATTTAGGCAATTTG
GCGGTGTTGATACAGCGGGTAATAATCTTACGTGAAATATTTTCCGCATCAGCCAGCGCAGAAATATTTC
CAGCAAATTCATTCTGCAATCGGCTTGCATAACGCTGACCACGTTCATAAGCACTTGTTGGGCGATAATC
GTTACCCAATCTGGATAATGCAGCCATCTGCTCATCATCCAGCTCGCCAACCAGAACACGATAATCACTT
TCGGTAAGTGCAGCAGCTTTACGACGGCGACTCCCATCGGCAATTTCTATGACACCAGATACTCTTCGAC
CGAACGCCGGTGTCTGTTGACCAGTCAGTAGAAAAGAAGGGATGAGATCATCCAGTGCGTCCTCAGTAAG
CAGCTCCTGGTCACGTTCATTACCTGACCATACCCGAGAGGTCTTCTCAACACTATCACCCCGGAGCACT
TCAAGAGTAAACTTCACATCCCGACCACATACAGGCAAAGTAATGGCATTACCGCGAGCCATTACTCCTA
CGCGCGCAATTAACGAATCCACCATCGGGGCAGCTGGTGTCGATAACGAAGTATCTTCAACCGGTTGAGT
ATTGAGCGTATGTTTTGGAATAACAGGCGCACGCTTCATTATCTAATCTCCCAGCGTGGTTTAATCAGAC
GATCGAAAATTTCATTGCAGACAGGTTCCCAAATAGAAAGAGCATTTCTCCAGGCACCAGTTGAAGAGCG
TTGATCAATGGCCTGTTCAAAAACAGTTCTCATCCGGATCTGACCTTTACCAACTTCATCCGTTTCACGT
ACAACATTTTTTAGAACCATGCTTCCCCAGGCATCCCGAATTTGCTCCTCCATCCACGGGGACTGAGAGC
CATTACTATTGCTGTATTTGGTAAGCAAAATACGTACATCAGGCTCGAACCCTTTAAGATCAACGTTCTT
GAGCAGATCACGAAGCATATCGAAAAACTGCAGTGCGGAGGTGTAGTCAAACAACTCAGCAGGCGTGGGA
ACAATCAGCACATCAGCAGCACATACGACATTAATCGTGCCGATACCCAGGTTAGGCGCGCTGTCAATAA
CTATGACATCATAGTCATGAGCAACAGTTTCAATGGCCAGTCGGAGCATCAGGTGTGGATCGGTGGGCAG
TTTACCTTCATCAAATTTGCCCATTAACTCAGTTTCAATACGGTGCAGAGCCAGACAGGAAGGAATAATG
TCAAGCCCCGGCCAGCAAGTGGGCTTTATTGCATAAGTGACATCGTCCTTTTCCCCAAGATAGAAAGGCA
GGAGAGTGTCTTCTGCATGAATATGAAGATCTGGTACCCATCCGTGATACATTGAGGCTGTTCCCTGGGG
GTCGTTACCTTCCACGAGCAAAACACGTAGCCCCTTCAGAGCCAGATCCTGAGCAAGATGAACAGAAACT
GAGGTTTTGTAAACGCCACCTTTATGGGCAGCAACCCCGATCACCGGTGGAAATACGTCTTCAGCACGTC
GCAATCGCGTACCAAACACATCACGCATATGATTAATTTGTTCAATTGTATAACCAACACGTTGCTCAAC
CCGTCCTCGAATTTCCATATCCGGGTGCGGTAGTCGCCCTGCTTTCTCGGCATCTCTGATAGCCTGAGAA
GAAACCCCAACTAAATCCGCTGCTTCACCTATTCTCCAGCGCCGGGTTATTTTCCTCGCTTCCGGGCTGT
CATCATTAAACTGTGCAATGGCGATAGCCTTCGTCATTTCATGACCAGCGTTTATGCACTGGTTAAGTGT
TTCCATGAGTTTCATTCTGAACATCCTTTAATCATTGCTTTGCGTTTTTTTATTAAATCTTGCAATTTAC
TGCAAAGCAACAACAAAATCGCAAAGTCATCAAAAAACCGCAAAGTTGTTTAAAATAAGAGCAACACTAC
AAAAGGAGATAAGAAGA
